>Addgene plasmid #14834 | pRK5 TGF beta type I receptor (K230R) Flag | addgene partial sequence | sequence record 21398 | 14834 with SV40pA-R
AGCTGCATAACAGTTGGGCCATGGCGGCCAAGCTTATCACTTGTCGTCGTCGTCCTTGTAGTCCATGTCG
ACCATTTTGATGCCTTCCTGTTGGCTGAGCTGTGACAATGTTTTTTTAATTCGCAAAGCTGTCAGCCTAG
CTGCTCCATTGGCATACCAACATTCTCTCATAATTTTGGCCATCACTCTCAAGGCCTCACAGCTCTGCCA
TCTGTTGGGAATATTTGGCCTTAACTTCTGTTCACAAACTACTTTTCTCATTTCTTCAACGGATGGATCA
GAAGGTACAAGATCATAGTAAGGCAACTGGTAGTCTTCGTGGATTCCGCCAATGGAACAGCGTCGAGCGA
TTTCCCAGAATACTAAGCCCATTGCATAGATGTCAGCACGTTTGAAGGATTCAAAATGTTTCATATTTAT
GGAATCATCTAGAACTTCAGGGGCCATATACCTTTTAGTGCCTACTCTGTGG
