>Addgene plasmid #14834 | pRK5 TGF beta type I receptor (K230R) Flag | addgene partial sequence | sequence record 21399 | SP6 5'-ATTTAGGTGACACTATAG-3'
CAGGTCCAACTGCACCTCGGTTCTATCGATTGAATTCATGGAGGCAGCATCGGCTGCTTTGCGTCGCTGC
CTGCTTCTCATCGTGTTGGTGGCGGCGGCGACGCTGCTCCCGGGGGCGAAGGCATTACAGTGTTTCTGCC
ACCTCTGTACAAAGGACAATTTTACTTGTGAGACAGATGGTCTCTGCTTTGTCTCAGTCACCGAGACCAC
AGACAAAGTTATACACAATAGCATGTGTATAGCTGAAATCGACCTAATTCCCCGAGACAGGCCATTTGTT
TGTGCACCATCTTCAAAAACAGGGGCAGTTACGTATTGCTGCAATCAGGATCACTGCAATAAAATAGAAC
TCCCAACTACAGGACCTTTTTCAGAAAAGCAGTCAGCTGGCCTCGGTCCTGTGGAGCTGGCAGCTGTCAT
TGCTGGTCCAGTCTGCTTCGTCTGCATTGCACTTATGCTGATGGTCTATATCTGCCACAACGGATCTATG
CGCACTGTCATTCACCACCGCGTGCCAAATGAAGAGGATCCCTCACTAGATCGCCCTTTCATTTCAGAGG
GCACCACCTTAAAAGATTTAATTTATGATATGACAACATCAGGGTCTGGATCAGGTTTACCACTGCTTGT
TCAAAGAACAATTGCAAGGACCATTGTGCTACAAGAAAGCATCGGCAAAGGTCGGTTTGGAGAAGTTTGG
CGAGGCAAATGGCGGGGAGAAGAAGTTGCCGTGAGGATATTCTCTTCTAGAGAAGAACGTTCATGGTTC
