[The description below was written by a language model from this plasmid's Addgene catalogue record.]
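Description:
pRK5 TGF beta type I receptor (K230R) Flag is a mammalian expression plasmid built on a pRK5 backbone that has been modified to supply a Flag epitope. The backbone is about 4.7 kb without the insert. It is maintained in E. coli as a high-copy plasmid under ampicillin selection. The record does not name the promoter or list individual backbone features. The listed sequencing primers (SP6 at the 5′ side and an SV40 polyadenylation signal reverse primer at the 3′ side) indicate that an SP6 promoter site lies upstream of the cloning region and an SV40 polyA signal downstream. No mammalian selection marker is recorded, which fits use in transient transfection.

The insert is the rat TGF-beta type I receptor (Tgfbr1, also known as ALK5), cloned between EcoRI and SalI sites that both remain intact. This places the coding sequence in frame with the backbone-encoded Flag tag at the C terminus, so the receptor can be detected or immunoprecipitated with anti-Flag antibodies. The receptor carries a lysine-to-arginine substitution at position 230, which the depositor describes as kinase dead, giving an inactive, dominant-negative protein. Such a mutant serves as a negative control alongside wild-type or activated receptors, or as a way to interfere with endogenous TGF-beta signalling. The associated publication concerns ligand-independent activation of TGF-beta pathways by heteromeric receptor cytoplasmic domains, where a kinase-inactive type I receptor helps test whether its catalytic activity is required. No feature table was provided, so the arrangement of elements beyond these fields cannot be confirmed here.
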