Addgene plasmid #14834: pRK5 TGF beta type I receptor (K230R) Flag
Depositing lab: Rik Derynck. Depositing organization: University of California, San Francisco (UCSF). Publication: Ligand-independent activation of transforming growth factor (TGF) beta signaling pathways by heteromeric cytoplasmic domains of TGF-beta receptors. Feng XH, Derynck R. J Biol Chem. 1996 May 31. 271(22):13123-9. 10.1074/jbc.271.22.13123 PubMed 8662796.
Backbone
  Vector backbone: pRK5 modified with flag
  Backbone manufacturer: Genentech
  Backbone size w/o insert (bp): 4700
  Vector type: Mammalian Expression
Growth in bacteria
  Bacterial resistance: Ampicillin, 100 μg/mL
  Growth temperature: 37°C
  Growth strain: DH5alpha
  Copy number: High Copy
Gene/Insert
  Gene/Insert name: TGF beta type I receptor (alt names: TGFb type I receptor; Tgfbr1; ALK5)
  Species: R. norvegicus (rat)
  Mutation: Lysine 230 mutated to arginine. Kinase dead, inactive /dominant-negative.
  Entrez Gene: Tgfbr1 (a.k.a. Alk5, Skr4, Tgfr-1, tbetaR-I)
  Tag / fusion protein: flag (C terminal on backbone)
  Cloning method: Restriction Enzyme; 5′ cloning site EcoRI (not destroyed); 3′ cloning site SalI (not destroyed)
  Sequencing primers: 5′ SP6; 3′ SV40pA-R
Terms and licenses: Academic/Nonprofit Terms; Industry Terms: Not Available to Industry
Depositor comments: See Author's map for more information.
How to cite: pRK5 TGF beta type I receptor (K230R) Flag was a gift from Rik Derynck (Addgene plasmid # 14834)
